Addgene plasmid #129021: pcDNA3.1(+) eGFP PPP1R8 G4
Purpose: Expresses an eGFP mRNA with the PPP1R8 G-quadruplex (G4) region in the 3' UTR
Depositing lab: Jeremy Wilusz. Depositing organization: University of Pennsylvania. Publication: An improved method for circular RNA purification using RNase R that efficiently removes linear RNAs containing G-quadruplexes or structured 3' ends. Xiao MS, Wilusz JE. Nucleic Acids Res. 2019 Jul 3. pii: 5527976. doi: 10.1093/nar/gkz576. PubMed 31269210.
Backbone
  Vector backbone: pcDNA3.1(+)
  Backbone manufacturer: Life Technologies
  Total vector size (bp): 6422
  Vector type: Mammalian Expression
  Selectable markers: Neomycin (select with G418)
Growth in bacteria
  Bacterial resistance: Ampicillin, 100 μg/mL
  Growth temperature: 37°C
  Growth strain: DH5alpha
  Copy number: High Copy
Gene/Insert
  Gene/Insert name: eGFP
  Promoter: CMV
  Cloning method: Restriction Enzyme; 5′ cloning site AgeI (not destroyed); 3′ cloning site XbaI (not destroyed)
  Sequencing primers: 5′ CGCAAATGGGCGGTAGGCGTG
Terms and licenses: Academic/Nonprofit Terms; Industry Terms: Not Available to Industry
How to cite: pcDNA3.1(+) eGFP PPP1R8 G4 was a gift from Jeremy Wilusz (Addgene plasmid # 129021 ; http://n2t.net/addgene:129021 ; RRID:Addgene_129021)
