[The description below was written by a language model from this plasmid's Addgene catalogue record and pLannotate feature annotations shown in this document.]
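Description:
pcDNA3.1(+) eGFP PPP1R8 G4 is a mammalian expression plasmid of about 6.4 kb built on the pcDNA3.1(+) backbone. It is propagated in E. coli through a high-copy ColE1/pUC-type origin with ampicillin selection from the β-lactamase gene. An SV40 early promoter drives a neomycin phosphotransferase cassette ending in an SV40 polyadenylation signal, which allows G418 selection of transfected mammalian cells. The backbone also carries an f1 origin for single-stranded DNA production. Several short fragments in the automated annotation (HIV-1 LTR, bom, ble, lacI and lac promoter/operator pieces) look like vector remnants or chance similarity matches rather than functional parts.

The expression unit consists of the human CMV immediate-early enhancer and promoter, a T7 promoter that could support in vitro transcription, an eGFP open reading frame, and the bovine growth hormone polyadenylation signal. The annotation software labels the reporter as the monomeric A206K variant, while the catalogue simply calls it eGFP. Between the reporter coding sequence and the poly(A) signal lies a segment derived from PPP1R8 (also called NIPP1). The software marks it as a coding fragment by homology to the bovine protein, but the record gives its role as a G-quadruplex-forming region in the 3' UTR of the eGFP mRNA; the species of origin is not stated. The insert was cloned between AgeI and XbaI sites, both retained.

The plasmid produces a linear reporter mRNA carrying a defined G-quadruplex in its 3' UTR. According to the associated publication, such transcripts serve to examine how G-quadruplexes or structured 3' ends affect RNase R degradation of linear RNAs during circular RNA purification.
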