Features (pLannotate 1.2.2; 21 found; start..end, strand, type, name):
     45..149     -  promoter       AmpR promoter: bla
    208..260     -  misc_feature   bom (fragment): basis of mobility region from pBR322
    415..794     +  enhancer       CMV enhancer: human cytomegalovirus immediate early enhancer
    795..998     +  promoter       CMV promoter: human cytomegalovirus (CMV) immediate early promoter
    994..1027    +  LTR            5' LTR (truncated) (fragment): truncated 5' long terminal repeat (LTR) from HIV-1
   1043..1061    +  promoter       T7 promoter: promoter for bacteriophage T7 RNA polymerase
   1129..1848    +  CDS            mEGFP: enhanced GFP with monomerizing A206K mutation (Zacharias et al., 2002) mammalian codon-optimized
   1862..2017    +  CDS            PPP1R8 (fragment): PP1R8_BOVIN - Also known as NIPP1. Experimental evidence at protein level: Swiss-Prot protein existence level 1. Inhibitor subunit of the major nuclear protein phosphatase-1 (PP-1). It has RNA-binding activity but does not cleave RNA and may target PP-1 to RNA-associated substrates. May also be involved in pre- mRNA splicing. Binds DNA and might act as a transcriptional repressor. Seems to be required for cell proliferation. From Bos taurus (Bovine).
   2210..2434    +  polyA_signal   bGH poly(A) signal: bovine growth hormone polyadenylation signal
   2438..2459    +  promoter       SV40 promoter (fragment): SV40 enhancer and early promoter
   2480..2908    +  rep_origin     f1 ori (sequence partly withheld): f1 bacteriophage origin of replication; arrow indicates direction of (+) strand synthesis
   2922..3251    +  promoter       SV40 promoter: SV40 enhancer and early promoter
   3318..4109    +  CDS            neo: KKA2_KLEPN - Also known as kan, nptII. Experimental evidence at protein level: Swiss-Prot protein existence level 1. Resistance to kanamycin, neomycin, paromomycin, ribostamycin, butirosin and gentamicin B. From Klebsiella pneumoniae.
   4133..4291    +  CDS            ble (fragment): BLE_KLEPN - Experimental evidence at protein level: Swiss-Prot protein existence level 1. Binding protein with a strong affinity to the bleomycin family of antibiotics. Binds to CL990; an antimitotic-antibiotic compound. From Klebsiella pneumoniae.
   4286..4407    +  polyA_signal   SV40 poly(A) signal: SV40 polyadenylation signal
   4480..4496    -  protein_bind   lac operator: The lac repressor binds to the lac operator to inhibit transcription in E. coli. This inhibition can be relieved by adding lactose or isopropyl-β-D-thiogalactopyranoside (IPTG). lac repressor encoded by lacI
   4504..4534    -  promoter       lac promoter: promoter for the E. coli lac operon
   4549..4570    -  protein_bind   CAP binding site: CAP binding activates transcription in the presence of cAMP. E. coli catabolite activator protein
   4583..4675    -  CDS            lacI (fragment): lac repressor; lacI; The lac repressor binds to the lac operator to inhibit transcription in E. coli. This inhibition can be relieved by adding lactose or isopropyl-β-D-thiogalactopyranoside (IPTG).
   4858..5446    -  rep_origin     ori: high-copy-number ColE1/pMB1/pBR322/pUC origin of replication
   5617..44      -  CDS            AmpR (across the origin): β-lactamase; bla; confers resistance to ampicillin, carbenicillin, and related antibiotics
>Addgene plasmid #129021 | pcDNA3.1(+) eGFP PPP1R8 G4 | addgene full sequence | sequence record 252266 | Addgene NGS Result
GCAAAAAAGGGAATAAGGGCGACACGGAAATGTTGAATACTCATACTCTTCCTTTTTCAATATTATTGAA
GCATTTATCAGGGTTATTGTCTCATGAGCGGATACATATTTGAATGTATTTAGAAAAATAAACAAATAGG
GGTTCCGCGCACATTTCCCCGAAAAGTGCCACCTGACGTCGACGGATCGGGAGATCTCCCGATCCCCTAT
GGTGCACTCTCAGTACAATCTGCTCTGATGCCGCATAGTTAAGCCAGTATCTGCTCCCTGCTTGTGTGTT
GGAGGTCGCTGAGTAGTGCGCGAGCAAAATTTAAGCTACAACAAGGCAAGGCTTGACCGACAATTGCATG
AAGAATCTGCTTAGGGTTAGGCGTTTTGCGCTGCTTCGCGATGTACGGGCCAGATATACGCGTTGACATT
GATTATTGACTAGTTATTAATAGTAATCAATTACGGGGTCATTAGTTCATAGCCCATATATGGAGTTCCG
CGTTACATAACTTACGGTAAATGGCCCGCCTGGCTGACCGCCCAACGACCCCCGCCCATTGACGTCAATA
ATGACGTATGTTCCCATAGTAACGCCAATAGGGACTTTCCATTGACGTCAATGGGTGGAGTATTTACGGT
AAACTGCCCACTTGGCAGTACATCAAGTGTATCATATGCCAAGTACGCCCCCTATTGACGTCAATGACGG
TAAATGGCCCGCCTGGCATTATGCCCAGTACATGACCTTATGGGACTTTCCTACTTGGCAGTACATCTAC
GTATTAGTCATCGCTATTACCATGGTGATGCGGTTTTGGCAGTACATCAATGGGCGTGGATAGCGGTTTG
ACTCACGGGGATTTCCAAGTCTCCACCCCATTGACGTCAATGGGAGTTTGTTTTGGCACCAAAATCAACG
GGACTTTCCAAAATGTCGTAACAACTCCGCCCCATTGACGCAAATGGGCGGTAGGCGTGTACGGTGGGAG
GTCTATATAAGCAGAGCTCTCTGGCTAACTAGAGAACCCACTGCTTACTGGCTTATCGAAATTAATACGA
CTCACTATAGGGAGACCCAAGCTGGCTAGCGTTTAAACTTAAGCTTGGCAATCCGGTACTGTTGGTAAAT
AAGCCACCATGGTGAGCAAGGGCGAGGAGCTGTTCACCGGGGTGGTGCCCATCCTGGTCGAGCTGGACGG
CGACGTAAACGGCCACAAGTTCAGCGTGTCCGGCGAGGGCGAGGGCGATGCCACCTACGGCAAGCTGACC
CTGAAGTTCATCTGCACCACCGGCAAGCTGCCCGTGCCCTGGCCCACCCTCGTGACCACCCTGACCTACG
GCGTGCAGTGCTTCAGCCGCTACCCCGACCACATGAAGCAGCACGACTTCTTCAAGTCCGCCATGCCCGA
AGGCTACGTCCAGGAGCGCACCATCTTCTTCAAGGACGACGGCAACTACAAGACCCGCGCCGAGGTGAAG
TTCGAGGGCGACACCCTGGTGAACCGCATCGAGCTGAAGGGCATCGACTTCAAGGAGGACGGCAACATCC
TGGGGCACAAGCTGGAGTACAACTACAACAGCCACAACGTCTATATCATGGCCGACAAGCAGAAGAACGG
CATCAAGGTGAACTTCAAGATCCGCCACAACATCGAGGACGGCAGCGTGCAGCTCGCCGACCACTACCAG
CAGAACACCCCCATCGGCGACGGCCCCGTGCTGCTGCCCGACAACCACTACCTGAGCACCCAGTCCAAGC
TGAGCAAAGACCCCAACGAGAAGCGCGATCACATGGTCCTGCTGGAGTTCGTGACCGCCGCCGGGATCAC
TCTCGGCATGGACGAGCTGTACAAGTAAGGCCGCGACTCTAGATGTGGACTTGACTCCTGTTGTGCCGTC
AGCAGTGAACATGAACCCTGCACCAAACCCTGCAGTCTATAACCCTGAAGCTGTAAATGAACCCAAGAAG
AAGAAATATGCAAAAGAGGCTTGGCCAGGCAAGAAGCCCACACCTTCCTTGCTGATTTGATATTTTTGGT
CATGGAGAAGGGTGGGATTGGGTGGGAATGGGGTGGAAGGGTGATGGGGAGCTAATGAACTAGGGAGAAA
AACTTTCCATGTGTGCGGTATCGTCTTTCAGAATGTCTCCTGGCATCCTAACCATGTAATATGACAATTG
GGGGTGGGGGGCCCGTTTAAACCCGCTGATCAGCCTCGACTGTGCCTTCTAGTTGCCAGCCATCTGTTGT
TTGCCCCTCCCCCGTGCCTTCCTTGACCCTGGAAGGTGCCACTCCCACTGTCCTTTCCTAATAAAATGAG
GAAATTGCATCGCATTGTCTGAGTAGGTGTCATTCTATTCTGGGGGGTGGGGTGGGGCAGGACAGCAAGG
GGGAGGATTGGGAAGACAATAGCAGGCATGCTGGGGATGCGGTGGGCTCTATGGCTTCTGAGGCGGAAAG
AACCAGCTGGGGCTCTAGGGGGTATCCCC
[124 nt withheld, positions 2480-2603]
C
[91 nt withheld, positions 2605-2695]
A
[49 nt withheld, positions 2697-2745]
CCTTTGACGTTGGAGTCCACGTTCTTT
[37 nt withheld, positions 2773-2809]
ACCCTATCTCGGTCTATTCTTTTGATTTATAAGGGATTTTGCCGATTTCGGCCTATTGGTTAAAAAATGA
GCTGATTTAACAAAAATTTAACGCGAATTAATTCTGTGGAATGTGTGTCAGTTAGGGTGTGGAAAGTCCC
CAGGCTCCCCAGCAGGCAGAAGTATGCAAAGCATGCATCTCAATTAGTCAGCAACCAGGTGTGGAAAGTC
CCCAGGCTCCCCAGCAGGCAGAAGTATGCAAAGCATGCATCTCAATTAGTCAGCAACCATAGTCCCGCCC
CTAACTCCGCCCATCCCGCCCCTAACTCCGCCCAGTTCCGCCCATTCTCCGCCCCATGGCTGACTAATTT
TTTTTATTTATGCAGAGGCCGAGGCCGCCTCTGCCTCTGAGCTATTCCAGAAGTAGTGAGGAGGCTTTTT
TGGAGGCCTAGGCTTTTGCAAAAAGCTCCCGGGAGCTTGTATATCCATTTTCGGATCTGATCAAGAGACA
GGATGAGGATCGTTTCGCATGATTGAACAAGATGGATTGCACGCAGGTTCTCCGGCCGCTTGGGTGGAGA
GGCTATTCGGCTATGACTGGGCACAACAGACAATCGGCTGCTCTGATGCCGCCGTGTTCCGGCTGTCAGC
GCAGGGGCGCCCGGTTCTTTTTGTCAAGACCGACCTGTCCGGTGCCCTGAATGAACTGCAGGACGAGGCA
GCGCGGCTATCGTGGCTGGCCACGACGGGCGTTCCTTGCGCAGCTGTGCTCGACGTTGTCACTGAAGCGG
GAAGGGACTGGCTGCTATTGGGCGAAGTGCCGGGGCAGGATCTCCTGTCATCTCACCTTGCTCCTGCCGA
GAAAGTATCCATCATGGCTGATGCAATGCGGCGGCTGCATACGCTTGATCCGGCTACCTGCCCATTCGAC
CACCAAGCGAAACATCGCATCGAGCGAGCACGTACTCGGATGGAAGCCGGTCTTGTCGATCAGGATGATC
TGGACGAAGAGCATCAGGGGCTCGCGCCAGCCGAACTGTTCGCCAGGCTCAAGGCGCGCATGCCCGACGG
CGAGGATCTCGTCGTGACCCATGGCGATGCCTGCTTGCCGAATATCATGGTGGAAAATGGCCGCTTTTCT
GGATTCATCGACTGTGGCCGGCTGGGTGTGGCGGACCGCTATCAGGACATAGCGTTGGCTACCCGTGATA
TTGCTGAAGAGCTTGGCGGCGAATGGGCTGACCGCTTCCTCGTGCTTTACGGTATCGCCGCTCCCGATTC
GCAGCGCATCGCCTTCTATCGCCTTCTTGACGAGTTCTTCTGAGCGGGACTCTGGGGTTCGAAATGACCG
ACCAAGCGACGCCCAACCTGCCATCACGAGATTTCGATTCCACCGCCGCCTTCTATGAAAGGTTGGGCTT
CGGAATCGTTTTCCGGGACGCCGGCTGGATGATCCTCCAGCGCGGGGATCTCATGCTGGAGTTCTTCGCC
CACCCCAACTTGTTTATTGCAGCTTATAATGGTTACAAATAAAGCAATAGCATCACAAATTTCACAAATA
AAGCATTTTTTTCACTGCATTCTAGTTGTGGTTTGTCCAAACTCATCAATGTATCTTATCATGTCTGTAT
ACCGTCGACCTCTAGCTAGAGCTTGGCGTAATCATGGTCATAGCTGTTTCCTGTGTGAAATTGTTATCCG
CTCACAATTCCACACAACATACGAGCCGGAAGCATAAAGTGTAAAGCCTGGGGTGCCTAATGAGTGAGCT
AACTCACATTAATTGCGTTGCGCTCACTGCCCGCTTTCCAGTCGGGAAACCTGTCGTGCCAGCTGCATTA
ATGAATCGGCCAACGCGCGGGGAGAGGCGGTTTGCGTATTGGGCGCTCTTCCGCTTCCTCGCTCACTGAC
TCGCTGCGCTCGGTCGTTCGGCTGCGGCGAGCGGTATCAGCTCACTCAAAGGCGGTAATACGGTTATCCA
CAGAATCAGGGGATAACGCAGGAAAGAACATGTGAGCAAAAGGCCAGCAAAAGGCCAGGAACCGTAAAAA
GGCCGCGTTGCTGGCGTTTTTCCATAGGCTCCGCCCCCCTGACGAGCATCACAAAAATCGACGCTCAAGT
CAGAGGTGGCGAAACCCGACAGGACTATAAAGATACCAGGCGTTTCCCCCTGGAAGCTCCCTCGTGCGCT
CTCCTGTTCCGACCCTGCCGCTTACCGGATACCTGTCCGCCTTTCTCCCTTCGGGAAGCGTGGCGCTTTC
TCATAGCTCACGCTGTAGGTATCTCAGTTCGGTGTAGGTCGTTCGCTCCAAGCTGGGCTGTGTGCACGAA
CCCCCCGTTCAGCCCGACCGCTGCGCCTTATCCGGTAACTATCGTCTTGAGTCCAACCCGGTAAGACACG
ACTTATCGCCACTGGCAGCAGCCACTGGTAACAGGATTAGCAGAGCGAGGTATGTAGGCGGTGCTACAGA
GTTCTTGAAGTGGTGGCCTAACTACGGCTACACTAGAAGAACAGTATTTGGTATCTGCGCTCTGCTGAAG
CCAGTTACCTTCGGAAAAAGAGTTGGTAGCTCTTGATCCGGCAAACAAACCACCGCTGGTAGCGGTGGTT
TTTTTGTTTGCAAGCAGCAGATTACGCGCAGAAAAAAAGGATCTCAAGAAGATCCTTTGATCTTTTCTAC
GGGGTCTGACGCTCAGTGGAACGAAAACTCACGTTAAGGGATTTTGGTCATGAGATTATCAAAAAGGATC
TTCACCTAGATCCTTTTAAATTAAAAATGAAGTTTTAAATCAATCTAAAGTATATATGAGTAAACTTGGT
CTGACAGTTACCAATGCTTAATCAGTGAGGCACCTATCTCAGCGATCTGTCTATTTCGTTCATCCATAGT
TGCCTGACTCCCCGTCGTGTAGATAACTACGATACGGGAGGGCTTACCATCTGGCCCCAGTGCTGCAATG
ATACCGCGAGACCCACGCTCACCGGCTCCAGATTTATCAGCAATAAACCAGCCAGCCGGAAGGGCCGAGC
GCAGAAGTGGTCCTGCAACTTTATCCGCCTCCATCCAGTCTATTAATTGTTGCCGGGAAGCTAGAGTAAG
TAGTTCGCCAGTTAATAGTTTGCGCAACGTTGTTGCCATTGCTACAGGCATCGTGGTGTCACGCTCGTCG
TTTGGTATGGCTTCATTCAGCTCCGGTTCCCAACGATCAAGGCGAGTTACATGATCCCCCATGTTGTGCA
AAAAAGCGGTTAGCTCCTTCGGTCCTCCGATCGTTGTCAGAAGTAAGTTGGCCGCAGTGTTATCACTCAT
GGTTATGGCAGCACTGCATAATTCTCTTACTGTCATGCCATCCGTAAGATGCTTTTCTGTGACTGGTGAG
TACTCAACCAAGTCATTCTGAGAATAGTGTATGCGGCGACCGAGTTGCTCTTGCCCGGCGTCAATACGGG
ATAATACCGCGCCACATAGCAGAACTTTAAAAGTGCTCATCATTGGAAAACGTTCTTCGGGGCGAAAACT
CTCAAGGATCTTACCGCTGTTGAGATCCAGTTCGATGTAACCCACTCGTGCACCCAACTGATCTTCAGCA
TCTTTTACTTTCACCAGCGTTTCTGGGTGAGCAAAAACAGGAAGGCAAAATGCC
